>Addgene plasmid #161070 | pDONR221-FLVCR2_STOP | addgene full sequence | sequence record 369803 | Addgene NGS Result
CAAATAATGATTTTATTTTGACTGATAGTGACCTGTTCGTTGCAACACATTGATGAGCAATGCTTTTTTA
TAATGCCAACTTTGTACAAAAAAGCAGGCTCCACCATGGTGAACGAGGGCCCTAATCAGGAGGAGTCTGA
CGATACCCCTGTGCCAGAGAGCGCCCTGCAGGCAGACCCATCTGTGAGCGTGCACCCTTCCGTGTCTGTG
CACCCAAGCGTGTCCATCAACCCCTCTGTGAGCGTCCATCCTAGCTCCTCTGCCCACCCATCCGCCCTGG
CACAGCCATCTGGACTGGCACACCCTAGCTCCTCTGGACCAGAGGATCTGTCTGTGATCAAGGTGAGCCG
GAGAAGGTGGGCCGTGGTGCTGGTGTTCAGCTGCTACTCCATGTGCAATTCCTTTCAGTGGATCCAGTAT
GGCTCTATCAACAATATCTTCATGCACTTTTACGGCGTGAGCGCCTTCGCCATCGACTGGCTGTCCATGT
GCTACATGCTGACATATATCCCACTGCTGCTGCCTGTGGCATGGCTGCTGGAGAAGTTTGGCCTGCGCAC
CATCGCCCTGACAGGATCTGCCCTGAACTGCCTGGGAGCATGGGTGAAGCTGGGATCCCTGAAGCCACAC
CTGTTCCCCGTGACCGTGGTGGGCCAGCTGATCTGTAGCGTGGCCCAGGTGTTCATCCTGGGCATGCCAT
CCAGAATCGCCAGCGTGTGGTTTGGCGCCAACGAGGTGAGCACAGCCTGTTCCGTGGCCGTGTTCGGCAA
TCAGCTGGGCATCGCCATCGGCTTTCTGGTGCCCCCTGTGCTGGTGCCCAATATCGAGGACAGGGATGAG
CTGGCCTACCACATCAGCATCATGTTCTATATCATCGGAGGAGTGGCCACCCTGCTGCTGATCCTGGTCA
TCATCGTGTTTAAGGAGAAGCCCAAGTATCCACCATCCAGGGCACAGTCCCTGTCTTACGCACTGACATC
TCCTGATGCCAGCTATCTGGGCTCCATCGCCCGGCTGTTCAAGAACCTGAATTTTGTGCTGCTGGTCATC
ACCTACGGCCTGAACGCCGGCGCCTTTTATGCCCTGTCCACACTGCTGAATAGAATGGTCATCTGGCACT
ATCCAGGAGAGGAGGTGAACGCAGGAAGGATCGGCCTGACCATCGTGATCGCAGGAATGCTGGGAGCCGT
GATCAGCGGCATCTGGCTGGACCGGTCCAAGACCTACAAGGAGACCACACTGGTGGTGTATATCATGACA
CTGGTGGGCATGGTGGTGTACACCTTCACACTGAACCTGGGCCACCTGTGGGTGGTGTTTATCACCGCCG
GCACAATGGGCTTCTTTATGACCGGCTATCTGCCTCTGGGCTTCGAGTTTGCCGTGGAGCTGACATACCC
AGAGTCTGAGGGCATCAGCTCCGGCCTGCTGAATATCAGCGCCCAGGTGTTCGGCATCATCTTTACCATC
TCCCAGGGCCAGATCATCGACAACTACGGCACAAAGCCTGGCAATATCTTCCTGTGCGTGTTTCTGACCC
TGGGAGCCGCCCTGACAGCCTTCATCAAGGCCGATCTGCGCCGGCAGAAGGCCAACAAGGAGACCCTGGA
GAATAAGCTGCAGGAGGAGGAGGAGGAGTCTAATACCAGCAAGGTGCCAACAGCCGTGAGCGAGGATCAC
CTGTAAGACCCAGCTTTCTTGTACAAAGTTGGCATTATAAGAAAGCATTGCTTATCAATTTGTTGCAACG
AACAGGTCACTATCAGTCAAAATAAAATCATTATTTGCCATCCAGCTGATATCCCCTATAGTGAGTCGTA
TTACATGGTCATAGCTGTTTCCTGGCAGCTCTGGCCCGTGTCTCAAAATCTCTGATGTTACATTGCACAA
GATAAAAATATATCATCATGAACAATAAAACTGTCTGCTTACATAAACAGTAATACAAGGGGTGTTATGA
GCCATATTCAACGGGAAACGTCGAGGCCGCGATTAAATTCCAACATGGATGCTGATTTATATGGGTATAA
ATGGGCTCGCGATAATGTCGGGCAATCAGGTGCGACAATCTATCGCTTGTATGGGAAGCCCGATGCGCCA
GAGTTGTTTCTGAAACATGGCAAAGGTAGCGTTGCCAATGATGTTACAGATGAGATGGTCAGACTAAACT
GGCTGACGGAATTTATGCCTCTTCCGACCATCAAGCATTTTATCCGTACTCCTGATGATGCATGGTTACT
CACCACTGCGATCCCCGGAAAAACAGCATTCCAGGTATTAGAAGAATATCCTGATTCAGGTGAAAATATT
GTTGATGCGCTGGCAGTGTTCCTGCGCCGGTTGCATTCGATTCCTGTTTGTAATTGTCCTTTTAACAGCG
ATCGCGTATTTCGTCTCGCTCAGGCGCAATCACGAATGAATAACGGTTTGGTTGATGCGAGTGATTTTGA
TGACGAGCGTAATGGCTGGCCTGTTGAACAAGTCTGGAAAGAAATGCATAAACTTTTGCCATTCTCACCG
GATTCAGTCGTCACTCATGGTGATTTCTCACTTGATAACCTTATTTTTGACGAGGGGAAATTAATAGGTT
GTATTGATGTTGGACGAGTCGGAATCGCAGACCGATACCAGGATCTTGCCATCCTATGGAACTGCCTCGG
TGAGTTTTCTCCTTCATTACAGAAACGGCTTTTTCAAAAATATGGTATTGATAATCCTGATATGAATAAA
TTGCAGTTTCATTTGATGCTCGATGAGTTTTTCTAATCAGAATTGGTTAATTGGTTGTAACACTGGCAGA
GCATTACGCTGACTTGACGGGACGGCGCAAGCTCATGACCAAAATCCCTTAACGTGAGTTACGCGTCGTT
CCACTGAGCGTCAGACCCCGTAGAAAAGATCAAAGGATCTTCTTGAGATCCTTTTTTTCTGCGCGTAATC
TGCTGCTTGCAAACAAAAAAACCACCGCTACCAGCGGTGGTTTGTTTGCCGGATCAAGAGCTACCAACTC
TTTTTCCGAAGGTAACTGGCTTCAGCAGAGCGCAGATACCAAATACTGTTCTTCTAGTGTAGCCGTAGTT
AGGCCACCACTTCAAGAACTCTGTAGCACCGCCTACATACCTCGCTCTGCTAATCCTGTTACCAGTGGCT
GCTGCCAGTGGCGATAAGTCGTGTCTTACCGGGTTGGACTCAAGACGATAGTTACCGGATAAGGCGCAGC
GGTCGGGCTGAACGGGGGGTTCGTGCACACAGCCCAGCTTGGAGCGAACGACCTACACCGAACTGAGATA
CCTACAGCGTGAGCTATGAGAAAGCGCCACGCTTCCCGAAGGGAGAAAGGCGGACAGGTATCCGGTAAGC
GGCAGGGTCGGAACAGGAGAGCGCACGAGGGAGCTTCCAGGGGGAAACGCCTGGTATCTTTATAGTCCTG
TCGGGTTTCGCCACCTCTGACTTGAGCGTCGATTTTTGTGATGCTCGTCAGGGGGGCGGAGCCTATGGAA
AAACGCCAGCAACGCGGCCTTTTTACGGTTCCTGGCCTTTTGCTGGCCTTTTGCTCACATGTTCTTTCCT
GCGTTATCCCCTGATTCTGTGGATAACCGTATTACCGCCTTTGAGTGAGCTGATACCGCTCGCCGCAGCC
GAACGACCGAGCGCAGCGAGTCAGTGAGCGAGGAAGCGGAAGAGCGCCCAATACGCAAACCGCCTCTCCC
CGCGCGTTGGCCGATTCATTAATGCAGCTGGCACGACAGGTTTCCCGACTGGAAAGCGGGCAGTGAGCGC
AACGCAATTAATACGCGTACCGCTAGCCAGGAAGAGTTTGTAGAAACGCAAAAAGGCCATCCGTCAGGAT
GGCCTTCTGCTTAGTTTGATGCCTGGCAGTTTATGGCGGGCGTCCTGCCCGCCACCCTCCGGGCCGTTGC
TTCACAACGTTCAAATCCGCTCCCGGCGGATTTGTCCTACTCAGGAGAGCGTTCACCGACAAACAACAGA
TAAAACGAAAGGCCCAGTCTTCCGACTGAGCCTTTCGTTTTATTTGATGCCTGGCAGTTCCCTACTCTCG
CGTTAACGCTAGCATGGATGTTTTCCCAGTCACGACGTTGTAAAACGACGGCCAGTCTTAAGCTCGGGCC
C
Features (pLannotate 1.2.2; 10 found; start..end, strand, type, name):
      1..100     +  protein_bind   attL1: mutant version of attL; recombination site for the Gateway® LR reaction LR Clonase™
    106..1683    +  CDS            FLVCR2: FLVC2_HUMAN - Also known as C14orf58. Experimental evidence at protein level: Swiss-Prot protein existence level 1. Acts as an importer of heme. Also acts as a transporter for a calcium-chelator complex, important for growth and calcium metabolism. From Homo sapiens (Human).
   1688..1787    -  protein_bind   attL2: mutant version of attL; recombination site for the Gateway® LR reaction LR Clonase™
   1805..1823    -  promoter       T7 promoter: promoter for bacteriophage T7 RNA polymerase
   1957..2766    +  CDS            KanR: aminoglycoside phosphotransferase; aph(3')-Ia; confers resistance to kanamycin in bacteria or G418 (Geneticin®) in eukaryotes
   2913..3501    +  rep_origin     ori: high-copy-number ColE1/pMB1/pBR322/pUC origin of replication
   3684..3776    +  CDS            lacI (fragment): lac repressor; lacI; The lac repressor binds to the lac operator to inhibit transcription in E. coli. This inhibition can be relieved by adding lactose or isopropyl-β-D-thiogalactopyranoside (IPTG).
   3831..3858    -  terminator     rrnB T2 terminator: transcription terminator T2 from the E. coli rrnB gene
   3990..4033    +  terminator     rrnB T1 terminator: Escherichia coli rrnB; transcription terminator T1 from the E. coli rrnB gene
   4080..4116    -  CDS            lacZα (fragment): LacZα fragment of β-galactosidase; lacZ fragment
