[The description below was written by a language model from this plasmid's Addgene catalogue record and pLannotate feature annotations shown in this document.]
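Description:
pDONR221-FLVCR2_STOP is a Gateway entry clone built on the pDONR221 backbone, carrying a codon-optimized open reading frame for human FLVCR2 (also known as SLC49A2 or MFSD7C), a solute carrier family membrane protein annotated as a heme importer and as a transporter of a calcium-chelator complex. The sequenced plasmid is about 4.1 kb, with the roughly 1.6 kb ORF flanked by attL1 and attL2 sites. These are the recombination sites used in the LR Clonase reaction, which transfers the ORF in a defined orientation into any attR-containing destination vector. This version ends in a native-style STOP codon, so it suits destination vectors that express the untagged protein or add N-terminal tags. C-terminal fusions would not be translated, and the depositor notes that a companion clone without the STOP codon exists for that purpose.

Although the catalogue lists the vector type as mammalian expression, the annotated features show no eukaryotic promoter or polyadenylation signal upstream or downstream of the ORF, so the plasmid itself serves as a shuttle for subcloning rather than as an expression vector. The only promoter annotated is a T7 promoter lying outside attL2. Propagation in E. coli relies on a high-copy ColE1/pUC-type origin and a kanamycin resistance gene (aph(3')-Ia). The rrnB T1 and T2 terminators sit upstream of the attL1 side and insulate the insert from read-through transcription from the backbone. Short lacI and lacZα fragments are also annotated and appear to be non-functional backbone remnants. The clone belongs to a large consortium collection of SLC transporter ORFs intended to support functional studies and drug discovery on this protein family.
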