Addgene plasmid #161070: pDONR221-FLVCR2_STOP
Purpose: Gateway entry clone with codon-optimized ORF sequence for subcloning into custom expression vectors. Contains a STOP codon at the end of the codon-optimized ORF sequence.
Depositing lab: RESOLUTE Consortium & Giulio Superti-Furga. Depositing organization: CeMM Research Center for Molecular Medicine. Publication: The RESOLUTE consortium: unlocking SLC transporters for drug discovery. Superti-Furga G, Lackner D, Wiedmer T, Ingles-Prieto A, Barbosa B, Girardi E, Goldmann U, Gurtl B, Klavins K, Klimek C, Lindinger S, Lineiro-Retes E, Muller AC, Onstein S, Redinger G, Reil D, Sedlyarov V, Wolf G, Crawford M, Everley R, ... Steppan CM. Nat Rev Drug Discov. 2020 Jul;19(7):429-430. doi: 10.1038/d41573-020-00056-6. PubMed 32265506.
Backbone
  Vector backbone: pDONR221
  Backbone manufacturer: ThermoFisher Scientific
  Backbone size w/o insert (bp): 2550
  Vector type: Mammalian Expression
Growth in bacteria
  Bacterial resistance: Kanamycin, 50 μg/mL
  Growth temperature: 37°C
  Growth strain: NEB Stable
  Copy number: High Copy
Gene/Insert
  Gene/Insert name: FLVCR2 (alt name: FLJ20371, MFSD7C, SLC49A2, CCT, C14orf58)
  Species: H. sapiens (human)
  Insert size (bp): 1581
  Entrez Gene: FLVCR2 (a.k.a. C14orf58, CCT, EPV, FLVCRL14q, MFSD7C, PVHH, SLC49A2)
  Cloning method: Gateway Cloning
  Sequencing primers: 5′ M13-fwd; 3′ M13-rev
Terms and licenses: Academic/Nonprofit Terms; Industry Terms
Depositor comments: This plasmid contains a STOP codon at the end of the codon-optimized ORF. For the version of this plasmid that does not contain a STOP codon, please see Addgene plasmid 131904 For more information on the full Resolute plasmid collection, please see www.addgene.org/depositor-collections/re-solute/. Please provide your feedback on this plasmid to the RESOLUTE consortium by filling out their RESOLUTE repository feedback form: https://forms.office.com/Pages/ResponsePage.aspx?id=0e05yklzmkS7rjFGQL4N7z4feCLQvEJAmVcOCM_u885UN1JJRko0Ukg4TVQwNTZLOUxPQVJWT1NHUCQlQCN0PWcu
How to cite: pDONR221-FLVCR2_STOP was a gift from RESOLUTE Consortium & Giulio Superti-Furga (Addgene plasmid # 161070 ; http://n2t.net/addgene:161070 ; RRID:Addgene_161070)
