>Addgene plasmid #161070 | pDONR221-FLVCR2_STOP | depositor partial sequence | sequence record 312075 | Codon-optimized ORF of FLVCR2
ATGGTGAACGAGGGCCCTAATCAGGAGGAGTCTGACGATACCCCTGTGCCAGAGAGCGCCCTGCAGGCAG
ACCCATCTGTGAGCGTGCACCCTTCCGTGTCTGTGCACCCAAGCGTGTCCATCAACCCCTCTGTGAGCGT
CCATCCTAGCTCCTCTGCCCACCCATCCGCCCTGGCACAGCCATCTGGACTGGCACACCCTAGCTCCTCT
GGACCAGAGGATCTGTCTGTGATCAAGGTGAGCCGGAGAAGGTGGGCCGTGGTGCTGGTGTTCAGCTGCT
ACTCCATGTGCAATTCCTTTCAGTGGATCCAGTATGGCTCTATCAACAATATCTTCATGCACTTTTACGG
CGTGAGCGCCTTCGCCATCGACTGGCTGTCCATGTGCTACATGCTGACATATATCCCACTGCTGCTGCCT
GTGGCATGGCTGCTGGAGAAGTTTGGCCTGCGCACCATCGCCCTGACAGGATCTGCCCTGAACTGCCTGG
GAGCATGGGTGAAGCTGGGATCCCTGAAGCCACACCTGTTCCCCGTGACCGTGGTGGGCCAGCTGATCTG
TAGCGTGGCCCAGGTGTTCATCCTGGGCATGCCATCCAGAATCGCCAGCGTGTGGTTTGGCGCCAACGAG
GTGAGCACAGCCTGTTCCGTGGCCGTGTTCGGCAATCAGCTGGGCATCGCCATCGGCTTTCTGGTGCCCC
CTGTGCTGGTGCCCAATATCGAGGACAGGGATGAGCTGGCCTACCACATCAGCATCATGTTCTATATCAT
CGGAGGAGTGGCCACCCTGCTGCTGATCCTGGTCATCATCGTGTTTAAGGAGAAGCCCAAGTATCCACCA
TCCAGGGCACAGTCCCTGTCTTACGCACTGACATCTCCTGATGCCAGCTATCTGGGCTCCATCGCCCGGC
TGTTCAAGAACCTGAATTTTGTGCTGCTGGTCATCACCTACGGCCTGAACGCCGGCGCCTTTTATGCCCT
GTCCACACTGCTGAATAGAATGGTCATCTGGCACTATCCAGGAGAGGAGGTGAACGCAGGAAGGATCGGC
CTGACCATCGTGATCGCAGGAATGCTGGGAGCCGTGATCAGCGGCATCTGGCTGGACCGGTCCAAGACCT
ACAAGGAGACCACACTGGTGGTGTATATCATGACACTGGTGGGCATGGTGGTGTACACCTTCACACTGAA
CCTGGGCCACCTGTGGGTGGTGTTTATCACCGCCGGCACAATGGGCTTCTTTATGACCGGCTATCTGCCT
CTGGGCTTCGAGTTTGCCGTGGAGCTGACATACCCAGAGTCTGAGGGCATCAGCTCCGGCCTGCTGAATA
TCAGCGCCCAGGTGTTCGGCATCATCTTTACCATCTCCCAGGGCCAGATCATCGACAACTACGGCACAAA
GCCTGGCAATATCTTCCTGTGCGTGTTTCTGACCCTGGGAGCCGCCCTGACAGCCTTCATCAAGGCCGAT
CTGCGCCGGCAGAAGGCCAACAAGGAGACCCTGGAGAATAAGCTGCAGGAGGAGGAGGAGGAGTCTAATA
CCAGCAAGGTGCCAACAGCCGTGAGCGAGGATCACCTGTAA
